>Addgene plasmid #240652 | pG20_TEV_mCherry_Hyg | addgene full sequence | sequence record 482843 | Addgene NGS Result
AGCTCTCATCAACCGTGGCTCCCTCACTTTCTGGCTGGATGATGGGGCGATTCAGGCGATCCCCATCCAA
CAGCCCGCCGTCGAGCGGGCTTTTTTATCCCCGGAAGCCTGTGGATAGAGGGTAGTTATCCACGTGAAAC
CGCTAATGCCCCGCAAAGCCTTGATTCACGGGGCTTTCCGGCCCGCTCCAAAAACTATCCACGTGAAATC
GCTAATCAGGGTACGTGAAATCGCTAATCGGAGTACGTGAAATCGCTAATAAGGTCACGTGAAATCGCTA
ATCAAAAAGGCACGTGAGAACGCTAATAGCCCTTTCAGATCAACAGCTTGCAAACACCCCTCGCTCCGGC
AAGTAGTTACAGCAAGTAGTATGTTCAATTAGCTTTTCAATTATGAATATATATATCAATTATTGGTCGC
CCTTGGCTTGTGGACAATGCGCTACGCGCACCGGCTCCGCCCGTGGACAACCGCAAGCGGTTGCCCACCG
TCGAGCGCCTTTGCCCACAACCCGGCGGCCGGCCGCAACAGATCGTTTTATAAATTTTTTTTTTTGAAAA
AGAAAAAGCCCGAAAGGCGGCAACCTCTCGGGCTTCTGGATTTCCGATCCCCGGAATTAGATCTTGGCAG
GATATATTGTGGTGTAACGTTATCGATCTGGATTTTAGTACTGGATTTTGGTTTTAGGAATTAGAAATTT
TATTGATAGAAGTATTTTACAAATACAAATACATACTAAGGGTTTCTTATATGCTCAACACATGAGCGAA
ACCCTATAAGAACCCTAATTTCCCTTATCGGGAAACTACTCACACATTATTTATGGAGAAAATAGAGAGA
GATAGATTTGTAGAGAGAGACTGGTGATTTCAGCGTACCGAATTAATTCCTGAATCACTGCGACCGGCCC
TCCCGCGACCCAGCCGAGCGAGCTTAGCGAACTGTGGACGAGAACTGTGCCACCAAGCGTAAGGCCGTTC
TCTCGCATTTGCCTTGCTAGGCTCGCGCGAGTTGCTGGCTGAGGCGTTCTCGAAATCAGCTCTTGTTCGG
TCGGCATCTACTCTATTCCTTTGCCCTCGGACGAGTGCTGGGGCGTCGGTTTCCACTATCGGCGAGTACT
TCTACACAGCCATCGGTCCAGACGGCCGCGCTTCTGCGGGCGATTTGTGTACGCCCGACAGTCCCGGCTC
CGGATCGGACGATTGCGTCGCATCGACCCTGCGCCCAAGCTGCATCATCGAAATTGCCGTCAACCAAGCT
CTGATAGAGTTGGTCAAGACCAATGCGGAGCATATACGCCCGGAGCCTTGGCGATCCTGCAAGCTCCGGA
TGCCTCCGCTCGAAGTAGCGCGTCTGCTGCTCCATACAAGCCAACCACGGCCTCCAGAAGAAGATGTTGG
CGACCTCGTATTGGGAATCCCCGAACATCGCCTCGCTCCAGTCAATGACCGCTGTTATGCGGCCATTGTC
CGTCAGGACATTGTTGGAGCCGAAATCCGCGTGCACGAGGTGCCGGACTTCGGGGCAGTCCTCGGCCCAA
AGCATCAGCTCATCGAGAGCCTGCGCGACGGACGCACTGACGGTGTCGTCCATCACAGTTTGCCAGTGAT
ACACATGGGGATCAGCAATCGCGCATATGAAATCACGCCATGTAGTGTATTGACCGATTCCTTGCGGTCC
GAATGGGCCGAACCCGCTCGTCTGGCTAAGATCGGCCGCAGCGATAGCATCCATAGCCTCCGCGACCGGC
TGAAGAACAGCGGGCAGTTCGGTTTCAGGCAGGTCTTGCAACGTGACACCCTGTGCACGGCGGGAGATGC
AATAGGTCAGGCTCTCGCTGAACTCCCCAATGTCAAGCACTTCCGGAATCGGGAGCGCGGCCGATGCAAA
GTGCCGATAAACATAACGATCTTTGTAGAAACCATCGGCGCAGCTATTTACCCGCAGGACATATCCACGC
CCTCCTACATCGAAGCTGAAAGCACGAGATTCTTCGCCCTCCGAGAGCTGCATCAGGTCGGAGACGCTGT
CGAACTTTTCGATCAGAAACTTCTCGACAGACGTCGCGGTGAGTTCAGGCTTTTTCATAGGGGGGATCAG
CTTGGGCTGTCCTCTCCAAATGAAATGAACTTCCTTATATAGAGGAAGGGTCTTGCGAAGGATAGTGGGA
TTGTGCGTCATCCCTTACGTCAGTGGAGATGTCACATCAATCCACTTGCTTTGAAGTCGTGGTTGGAACG
ACTTCTTTTTCCACGATGCTCCTCGTGGGTGGGGGTCCATCTTTGGGACCACTGTCGGCAGAGGCATCTT
GAATGATAGCCTTTCCTTTATCGCAATGATGGCATTTGTAGGAGCCACCTTCCTTTTCTACTGTCCTTTC
GATGAAGTGACAGATAGCTGGGCAATGGAATCCGAGGAGGTTTCCCGAAATTACCCTTTGTTGAAAAGTC
TCAATAAAGCTTCGACGAGTCAGTAATAAACGGCGTCAAAGTGGTTGCAGCCGGCACACACGAGTCGTGT
TTATCAACTCAAAGCACAAATACTTTTCCTCAACCTAAAAATAAGGCAATTAGCCAAAAACAACTTTGCG
TGTAAACAACGCTCAATACACGTGTCATTTTATTATTAGCTATTGCTTCACCGCCTTAGCTTTCTCGTGA
CCTAGTCGTCCTCGTCTTTTCTTCTTCTTCTTCTATAAAACAATACCCAAAGACCTCTTCTTCTTCACAA
TTCAGATTTCAATTTCTCAAAATCTTAAAAACTTTCTCTCAATTCTCTCTACCGTGATCAAGGTAAATTT
CTGTGTTCCTTATTCTCTCAAAATCTTCGATTTTGTTTTCGTTCGATCCCAATTTCGTATATGTTCTTTG
GTTTAGATTCTGTTAATCTTAGATCGAAGTCGATTTTCTGGGTTTGATCGTTAGATATCATCTTAATTCT
CGATTAGGGTTTCATAGATATCATCCGATTTGTTCAAATAATTTGAGTTTTGTCGAATAATTACTCTTCG
ATTTGTGATTTCTATCTAGATCTGGTGTTAGTTTCTAGTTTGTGCGATCGAATTTGTCGATTAATCTGAG
TTTTTCTGATTAACAGACTAGAGTTAACCGGGCTCAGGCCTGGCGCGCCACTAGTGGATCCGATGGTGTC
TTCGATTCAATACGCAAACCGCCTCTCCCCGCGCGTTGGCCGATTCATTAATGCAGCTGGCACGACAGGT
TTCCCGACTGGAAAGCGGGCAGTGAGCGCAACGCAATTAATGTGAGTTAGCTCACTCATTAGGCACCCCA
GGCTTTACACTTTATGCTTCCGGCTCGTATGTTGTGTGGAATTGTGAGCGGATAACAATTTCACACATAC
TAGAGAAAGAGGAGAAATACTAGATGGCTTCCTCCGAGGACGTTATCAAAGAGTTCATGCGTTTCAAAGT
TCGTATGGAAGGTTCCGTTAACGGTCACGAGTTCGAAATCGAAGGTGAAGGTGAAGGTCGTCCGTACGAA
GGTACCCAGACCGCTAAACTGAAAGTTACCAAAGGTGGTCCGCTGCCGTTCGCTTGGGACATCCTGTCCC
CGCAGTTCCAGTACGGTTCCAAGGCTTACGTTAAACACCCGGCTGACATCCCGGACTACCTGAAACTGTC
CTTCCCGGAAGGTTTCAAATGGGAACGTGTTATGAACTTCGAGGACGGTGGTGTTGTTACCGTTACCCAG
GACTCCTCCCTGCAAGACGGTGAGTTCATCTACAAAGTTAAACTGCGTGGTACCAACTTCCCGTCCGACG
GTCCGGTTATGCAGAAAAAAACGATGGGTTGGGAAGCATCCACCGAACGTATGTACCCGGAGGACGGTGC
TCTGAAAGGTGAAATCAAAATGCGTCTGAAACTGAAAGACGGTGGTCACTACGACGCTGAAGTTAAAACC
ACCTACATGGCTAAAAAACCGGTTCAGCTGCCGGGTGCTTACAAAACCGACATCAAACTGGACATCACCT
CCCACAACGAGGACTACACCATCGTTGAACAGTACGAACGTGCTGAAGGTCGTCACTCCACCGGTGCTTA
ATAACGCTGATAGTGCTAGTGTAGATCGCTACTAGAGCCAGGCATCAAATAAAACGAAAGGCTCAGTCGA
AAGACTGGGCCTTTCGTTTTATCTGTTGTTTGTCGGTGAACGCTCTCTACTAGAGTCACACTGGCTCACC
TTCGGGTGGGCCTTTCTGCGTTTATAGAAGACACTGGACCCGGGAGTGAGAACCTCTACTTCCAAGGCTC
CATGGTGAGCAAGGGCGAGGAGGATAACATGGCCATCATCAAGGAGTTCATGCGCTTCAAGGTGCACATG
GAGGGCTCCGTGAACGGCCACGAGTTCGAGATCGAGGGCGAGGGCGAGGGCCGCCCCTACGAGGGCACCC
AGACCGCCAAGCTGAAGGTGACCAAGGGTGGCCCCCTGCCCTTCGCCTGGGACATCCTGTCCCCTCAGTT
CATGTACGGCTCCAAGGCCTACGTGAAGCACCCCGCCGACATCCCCGACTACTTGAAGCTGTCCTTCCCC
GAGGGCTTCAAGTGGGAGCGCGTGATGAACTTCGAGGACGGCGGCGTGGTGACCGTGACCCAGGACTCCT
CCCTGCAGGACGGCGAGTTCATCTACAAGGTGAAGCTGCGCGGCACCAACTTCCCCTCCGACGGCCCCGT
AATGCAGAAGAAAACGATGGGCTGGGAGGCCTCCTCCGAGCGGATGTACCCCGAGGACGGCGCCCTGAAG
GGCGAGATCAAGCAGAGGCTGAAGCTGAAGGACGGCGGCCACTACGACGCTGAGGTCAAGACCACCTACA
AGGCCAAGAAGCCCGTGCAGCTGCCCGGCGCCTACAACGTCAACATCAAGTTGGACATCACCTCCCACAA
CGAGGACTACACCATCGTGGAACAGTACGAACGCGCCGAGGGCCGCCACTCCACCGGCGGCATGGACGAG
CTGTACAAGTAGGAGCTCATATGAAGATGAAGATGAAATATTTGGTGTGTCAAATAAATAGCTTGTGTGC
TTAAGTTTGTGTTTTTTTCTTGGCTTGTTGTGTTATGAATTTGTGGCTTTTTCTAATATTAAATGAATGT
AAGATCTCATTATAATGAATAAACAAATGTTTCTATAATCCATTGTGAATGTTTTGTTGGATCTCTTCTG
CAGCATATAACTACTGTATGTGCTATGGTATGGACTATGGAATATGATTAAAGATAAGGAATTCAGATCG
GCTGAGTGGCTCCTTCAACGTTGCGGTTCTGTCAGTTCCAAACGTAAAACGGCTTGTCCCGCGTCATCGG
CGGGGGTCATAACGTGACTCCCTTAATTCTCCGCTCATGATCAGATTGTCGTTTCCCGCCTTCAGTTTAA
ACTATCAGTGTTTGACAGGATATATTGGCGGGTAAACTAAGTCGCTGTATGTGTTTGTTTGAGATCTCAT
GTGAGCAAAAGGCCAGCAAAAGGCCAGGAACCGTAAAAAGGCCGCGTTGCTGGCGTTTTTCCATAGGCTC
CGCCCCCCTGACGAGCATCACAAAAATCGACGCTCAAGTCAGAGGTGGCGAAACCCGACAGGACTATAAA
GATACCAGGCGTTTCCCCCTGGAAGCTCCCTCGTGCGCTCTCCTGTTCCGACCCTGCCGCTTACCGGATA
CCTGTCCGCCTTTCTCCCTTCGGGAAGCGTGGCGCTTTCTCATAGCTCACGCTGTAGGTATCTCAGTTCG
GTGTAGGTCGTTCGCTCCAAGCTGGGCTGTGTGCACGAACCCCCCGTTCAGCCCGACCGCTGCGCCTTAT
CCGGTAACTATCGTCTTGAGTCCAACCCGGTAAGACACGACTTATCGCCACTGGCAGCAGCCACTGGTAA
CAGGATTAGCAGAGCGAGGTATGTAGGCGGTGCTACAGAGTTCTTGAAGTGGTGGCCTAACTACGGCTAC
ACTAGAAGAACAGTATTTGGTATCTGCGCTCTGCTGAAGCCAGTTACCTTCGGAAGAAGAGTTGGTAGCT
CTTGATCCGGCAAACAAACCACCGCTGGTAGCGGTGGTTTTTTTGTTTGCAAGCAGCAGATTACGCGCAG
AAAAAAAGGATCTCAAGAAGATCCTTTGATCTTTTCTACGGGGTCTGACGCTCAGTGGAACGAAAACTCA
CGTTAAGGGATTTTGGTCATGAGATTATCAAAAAGGATCTTCACCTAGATCCTTTTAAATTAAAAATGAA
GTTTTAAATCAATCTAAAGTATATATGTGTAACATTGGTCTAGTGATTAGAAAAACTCATCGAGCATCAA
ATGAAACTGCAATTTATTCATATCAGGATTATCAATACCATATTTTTGAAAAAGCCGTTTCTGTAATGAA
GGAGAAAACTCACCGAGGCAGTTCCATAGGATGGCAAGATCCTGGTATCGGTCTGCGATTCCGACTCGTC
CAACATCAATACAACCTATTAATTTCCCCTCGTCAAAAATAAGGTTATCAAGTGAGAAATCACCATGAGT
GACGACTGAATCCGGTGAGAATGGCAAAAGTTTATGCATTTCTTTCCAGACTTGTTCAACAGGCCAGCCA
TTACGCTCGTCATCAAAATCACTCGCATCAACCAAACCGTTATTCATTCGTGATTGCGCCTGAGCGAGAC
GAAATACGCGATCGCTGTTAAAAGGACAATTACAAACAGGAATCGAATGCAACCGGCGCAGGAACACTGC
CAGCGCATCAACAATATTTTCACCTGAATCAGGATATTCTTCTAATACCTGGAATGCTGTTTTCCCTGGG
ATCGCAGTGGTGAGTAACCATGCATCATCAGGAGTACGGATAAAATGCTTGATGGTCGGAAGAGGCATAA
ATTCCGTCAGCCAGTTTAGTCTGACCATCTCATCTGTAACATCATTGGCAACGCTACCTTTGCCATGTTT
CAGAAACAACTCTGGCGCATCGGGCTTCCCATACAATCGGTAGATTGTCGCACCTGATTGCCCGACATTA
TCGCGAGCCCATTTATACCCATATAAATCAGCATCCATGTTGGAATTTAATCGCGGCCTTGAGCAAGACG
TTTCCCGTTGAATATGGCTCATAACACCCCTTGTATTACTGTTTATGTAAGCAGACAGTTTTATTGTTCA
TGATGATATATTTTTATCTTGTGCAATGTAACATCAGAGATTTTGAGACACAACGTGGCTTTGTTGAATA
AATCGAACTTTTGCTGAGTTGAAGGATCAGATCACGCATCTTCCCGACAACGCAGACCGTTCCGTGGCAA
AGCAAAAGTTCAAAATCACCAACTGGTCCACCTACAACAA
Features (pLannotate 1.2.2; 21 found; start..end, strand, type, name):
     63..498     +  rep_origin     pSa ori: origin of replication from bacterial plasmid pSa
    625..647     +  misc_feature   LB T-DNA repeat: left border repeat from nopaline C58 T-DNA (truncated)
    655..831     -  polyA_signal   CaMV poly(A) signal: cauliflower mosaic virus polyadenylation signal
    881..1045    -  CDS            yokD (fragment): YOKD_BACSU - Experimental evidence at protein level: Swiss-Prot protein existence level 1. May contribute to antibiotic resistance. From Bacillus subtilis (strain 168).
   1066..2088    -  CDS            hph: KHYB_ECOLX - Experimental evidence at protein level: Swiss-Prot protein existence level 1. The aminoglycoside phosphotransferases achieve inactivation of their antibiotic substrates by phosphorylation. Only phosphorylates hygromycin and closely related compounds such as demethyl analogs and destomycin. From Escherichia coli.
   2108..2453    -  promoter       CaMV 35S promoter: strong constitutive promoter from cauliflower mosaic virus
   2110..2156    -  promoter       minimal CaMV 35S promoter: minimal 35S promoter from cauliflower mosaic virus
   3158..3245    +  CDS            lacI (fragment): lac repressor; lacI; The lac repressor binds to the lac operator to inhibit transcription in E. coli. This inhibition can be relieved by adding lactose or isopropyl-β-D-thiogalactopyranoside (IPTG).
   3258..3279    +  protein_bind   CAP binding site: CAP binding activates transcription in the presence of cAMP. E. coli catabolite activator protein
   3294..3324    +  promoter       lac promoter: promoter for the E. coli lac operon
   3332..3348    +  protein_bind   lac operator: The lac repressor binds to the lac operator to inhibit transcription in E. coli. This inhibition can be relieved by adding lactose or isopropyl-β-D-thiogalactopyranoside (IPTG). lac repressor encoded by lacI
   3384..4058    +  CDS            mRFP1: mRFP1 is a basic (constitutively fluorescent) red fluorescent protein published in 2002, derived from Discosoma sp.. It is reported to be a somewhat slowly-maturing monomer with low acid sensitivity.
   4106..4177    +  terminator     rrnB T1 terminator: transcription terminator T1 from the E. coli rrnB gene
   4193..4220    +  terminator     T7Te terminator: phage T7 early transcription terminator
   4272..4979    +  CDS            mCherry: mCherry is a basic (constitutively fluorescent) red fluorescent protein published in 2004, derived from Discosoma sp.. It is reported to be a very rapidly-maturing monomer with low acid sensitivity.
   4990..5238    +  terminator     HSP terminator: efficient transcription terminator from the Arabidopsis thaliana heat shock protein 18.2 gene (Nagaya et al., 2010)
   5249..5279    -  promoter       NOS promoter (fragment): nopaline synthase promoter
   5403..5427    +  misc_feature   RB T-DNA repeat: right border repeat from nopaline C58 T-DNA
   5518..6106    -  rep_origin     ori: high-copy-number ColE1/pMB1/pBR322/pUC origin of replication
   6277..7092    -  CDS            KanR: aminoglycoside phosphotransferase; aph(3')-Ia; confers resistance to kanamycin in bacteria or G418 (Geneticin®) in eukaryotes
   7277..58      +  CDS            TRA2_ECOLX (fragment) (across the origin): Protein predicted: Swiss-Prot protein existence level 4. Required for transposition of transposon Tn903. From Escherichia coli.
