[The description below was written by a language model from this plasmid's Addgene catalogue record and pLannotate feature annotations shown in this document.]
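Description:
pG20_TEV_mCherry_Hyg is an empty plant expression backbone of 7,320 bp built on the pGreen2.0 binary vector. It is designed to produce proteins carrying a C-terminal TEV-mCherry tag in transgenic plants. It is propagated in E. coli at high copy through a ColE1/pUC-type origin under kanamycin selection (aph(3')-Ia). It also carries the pSa origin, which in pGreen-type vectors supports replication in Agrobacterium when the replicase function is supplied in trans from a helper plasmid.

Between the nopaline-type left and right T-DNA border repeats lie two functional units. Next to the left border, a CaMV 35S promoter drives the hph hygromycin phosphotransferase gene, terminated by the CaMV poly(A) signal; this provides hygromycin selection of transgenic seedlings. The second unit is the cloning and expression region. It contains a bacterial cassette made up of the lac promoter/operator, mRFP1 and the rrnB T1 and T7Te terminators, followed directly by the mCherry coding sequence and the Arabidopsis HSP18.2 terminator.

This arrangement suggests that the mRFP1 cassette is a visual dropout marker replaced by the gene of interest, so that colonies without an insert stay red, but the record does not describe the cloning strategy. The inserted coding sequence would be fused in frame to mCherry through the TEV protease site named in the catalogue entry, which is not annotated separately in the feature table.

No plant promoter is annotated upstream of the cloning site, although an unannotated stretch of roughly 700 bp precedes it, so the promoter driving the fusion is not stated. The associated publication concerns rapid affinity purification of tagged proteins from plants with protease-mediated release. This fits a tag that allows fluorescence detection and capture, with TEV cleavage freeing the target protein.
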