Addgene plasmid #240652: pG20_TEV_mCherry_Hyg
Purpose: (Empty Backbone) Expression plasmid for TEV-mCherry-tagged proteins with Hygromycin transgenic seed selection
Depositing lab: Hans-Henning Kunz. Depositing organization: Ludwig-Maximilians-Universitaet Muenchen (LMU). Publication: Catch & Release-rapid cost-effective protein purification from plants using a DIY GFP-Trap-protease approach. Schwartz S, Engstler C, Muhlbauer S, Windenbach E, Wunder T, Kunz HH, Brandt B. Plant J. 2025 Nov;124(3):e70544. doi: 10.1111/tpj.70544. PubMed 41222448.
Backbone
  Vector backbone: pGreen2.0
  Backbone size (bp): 7320
  Vector type: Plant Expression
  Selectable markers: Hygromycin
  Tag / fusion protein: TEV-mCherry (C terminal on backbone)
Growth in bacteria
  Bacterial resistance: Kanamycin, 50 μg/mL
  Growth temperature: 37°C
  Growth strain: DH5alpha
  Copy number: High Copy
Gene/Insert
  Gene/Insert name: None
  Tag / fusion protein: TEV-mCherry (C terminal on backbone)
Terms and licenses: Academic/Nonprofit Terms; Industry Terms: Not Available to Industry
How to cite: pG20_TEV_mCherry_Hyg was a gift from Hans-Henning Kunz (Addgene plasmid # 240652 ; http://n2t.net/addgene:240652 ; RRID:Addgene_240652)
